Addgene plasmid #119198: LZF97_hSyn-spine-jRGECO1a
Purpose: Targets jRGECO1a to spines in living neurons.
Depositing lab: Don Arnold. Depositing organization: University of Southern California. Publication: All-optical synaptic electrophysiology probes mechanism of ketamine-induced disinhibition. Fan LZ, Nehme R, Adam Y, Jung ES, Wu H, Eggan K, Arnold DB, Cohen AE. Nat Methods. 2018 Oct;15(10):823-831. doi: 10.1038/s41592-018-0142-8. Epub 2018 Oct 1. PubMed 30275587.
Backbone
  Vector backbone: fsyn
  Backbone size w/o insert (bp): 8447
  Total vector size (bp): 11903
  Modifications to backbone: Insertion of ZFn (CCR5-L) binding site and Kozak.
  Vector type: Mammalian Expression, Lentiviral
  Selectable markers: Bleomycin
Growth in bacteria
  Bacterial resistance: Ampicillin, 100 μg/mL
  Growth temperature: 37°C
  Growth strain: NEB Stable
  Copy number: Unknown
Gene/Insert
  Gene/Insert name: jRGECO1a-TPR3-Utrophin(1-78)-TPR3-Zfn(CCR5-L)
  Species: R. norvegicus (rat), Synthetic
  Insert size (bp): 3456
  GenBank ID: NM_013070.1
  Entrez Gene: Utrn
  Promoter: Human Synapsin 1
  Cloning method: Gibson Cloning
  Sequencing primers: 5′ CGACCATCTGCGCTG; 3′ GCATTAAAGCAGCGTATC
Terms and licenses: Academic/Nonprofit Terms; Industry Terms: Not Available to Industry
How to cite: LZF97_hSyn-spine-jRGECO1a was a gift from Don Arnold (Addgene plasmid # 119198 ; http://n2t.net/addgene:119198 ; RRID:Addgene_119198)
