[The description below was written by a language model from this plasmid's Addgene catalogue record and pLannotate feature annotations shown in this document.]
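Description:
LZF97_hSyn-spine-jRGECO1a is an 11.9 kb HIV-1-based lentiviral transfer plasmid built on the fsyn backbone for neuron-specific expression of a spine-targeted red calcium indicator. It is propagated in E. coli through a high-copy ColE1/pUC-type origin with ampicillin resistance, and it also carries an f1 origin. An SV40/EM7-driven BleoR cassette lies outside the viral LTRs, so it can provide bleomycin/Zeocin selection for the plasmid itself but would not be packaged into virus. The viral portion has the layout of a later-generation vector. A CMV enhancer/promoter is fused to a truncated 5' LTR to drive genomic RNA production in packaging cells, followed by the Ψ packaging signal with a partial gag region, the RRE for Rev-dependent export and the cPPT/CTS. Downstream of the payload are a WPRE, a truncated 3' LTR and a bGH polyadenylation signal.

The payload is driven by the human synapsin I promoter and encodes a single fusion protein, jRGECO1a-TPR3-Utrophin(1-78)-TPR3-ZFn(CCR5-L). The automated annotations in the first part of the open reading frame (leader tags, a calmodulin-binding peptide, a red fluorescent protein fragment matched to HyPerRed, and calmodulin) correspond to the modular architecture of jRGECO1a rather than to separate elements. The rat utrophin fragment is an N-terminal, actin-binding portion, which presumably concentrates the sensor in actin-rich dendritic spines. The record notes that a binding site for the CCR5-L zinc finger was inserted into the backbone. Together with the zinc-finger domain at the C-terminus of the fusion, this suggests a feedback design in which excess protein binds its own vector to limit expression, although the record does not state this explicitly. The construct is intended for imaging calcium signals in the spines of living neurons, in the context of all-optical synaptic physiology.
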