Features (pLannotate 1.2.2; 37 found; start..end, strand, type, name):
     31..83      -  misc_feature   bom (fragment): basis of mobility region from pBR322
    238..617     +  enhancer       CMV enhancer: human cytomegalovirus immediate early enhancer
    618..817     +  promoter       CMV promoter: human cytomegalovirus (CMV) immediate early promoter
    835..1015    +  LTR            5' LTR (truncated): truncated 5' long terminal repeat (LTR) from HIV-1
   1062..1187    +  misc_feature   HIV-1 Ψ: packaging signal of human immunodeficiency virus type 1
   1171..1534    +  CDS            HIV-1 gag (fragment): gag protein from human immunodeficiency virus 1; gag
   1680..1913    +  misc_feature   RRE: The Rev response element (RRE) of HIV-1 allows for Rev-dependent mRNA export from the nucleus to the cytoplasm.
   2290..2390    +  CDS            Rev (fragment): human immunodeficiency virus 1 (HIV-1) Rev protein; rev; enhances nuclear export of unspliced and incompletely spliced viral mRNAs
   2440..2557    +  misc_feature   cPPT/CTS: central polypurine tract and central termination sequence of HIV-1
   2632..3079    +  promoter       hSyn promoter: human synapsin I promoter; confers neuron-specific expression (Kügler et al., 2003)
   3178..3198    +  CDS            capTEV™ (fragment): composite tag for in vivo biotinylation, TEV protease cleavage, and 6xHis tagging
   3199..3231    +  CDS            T7 tag (gene 10 leader): leader peptide from bacteriophage T7 gene 10 promotes efficient translation in E. coli
   3235..3258    +  CDS            Xpress™ tag: Xpress™ epitope tag, including an enterokinase recognition and cleavage site
   3286..3342    +  CDS            calmodulin-binding peptide: calmodulin-binding peptide from avian smooth muscle myosin light chain kinase
   3348..4074    +  CDS            HyPerRed (fragment): red fluorescent genetically encoded indicator for H2O2 ()
   4081..4431    +  CDS            CALMA_ARBPU (fragment): Experimental evidence at protein level: Swiss-Prot protein existence level 1. Calmodulin mediates the control of a large number of enzymes, ion channels and other proteins by Ca(2+). Among the enzymes to be stimulated by the calmodulin-Ca(2+) complex are a number of protein kinases and phosphatases. From Arbacia punctulata (Punctuate sea urchin).
   5005..5793    +  CDS            Utrn (fragment): UTRN_RAT - Experimental evidence at protein level: Swiss-Prot protein existence level 1. May play a role in anchoring the cytoskeleton to the plasma membrane. From Rattus norvegicus (Rat).
   6220..6561    +  CDS            CCR5TC: zinc-finger domain from the CCR5-224 (+) zinc-finger nuclease that recognizes the left half-site target sequence in the human CCR5 gene (Perez et al., 2008; Gross et al., 2013)
   6571..6595    +  misc_feature   MCS (fragment): pBluescript multiple cloning site
   6595..7183    +  misc_feature   WPRE: woodchuck hepatitis virus posttranscriptional regulatory element
   7120..7701    +  CDS            nef (fragment): NEF_HV1H2 - Experimental evidence at protein level: Swiss-Prot protein existence level 1. Extracellular Nef protein targets CD4(+) T-lymphocytes for apoptosis by interacting with CXCR4 surface receptors. From Human immunodeficiency virus type 1 group M subtype B (isolate HXB2) (HIV-1).
   7708..7888    +  LTR            5' LTR (truncated): truncated 5' long terminal repeat (LTR) from HIV-1
   7920..8144    +  polyA_signal   bGH poly(A) signal: bovine growth hormone polyadenylation signal
   8148..8169    +  promoter       SV40 promoter (fragment): SV40 enhancer and early promoter
   8190..8618    +  rep_origin     f1 ori (sequence partly withheld): f1 bacteriophage origin of replication; arrow indicates direction of (+) strand synthesis
   8632..8961    +  promoter       SV40 promoter: SV40 enhancer and early promoter
   9009..9056    +  promoter       EM7 promoter: synthetic bacterial promoter&nbsp
   9075..9449    +  CDS            BleoR: antibiotic-binding protein; Sh ble from Streptoalloteichus hindustanus; confers resistance to bleomycin, phleomycin, and Zeocin™
   9459..9584    +  CDS            ble (fragment): BLE_KLEPN - Experimental evidence at protein level: Swiss-Prot protein existence level 1. Binding protein with a strong affinity to the bleomycin family of antibiotics. Binds to CL990; an antimitotic-antibiotic compound. From Klebsiella pneumoniae.
   9579..9700    +  polyA_signal   SV40 poly(A) signal: SV40 polyadenylation signal
   9771..9793    -  protein_bind   lac operator (fragment): The lac repressor binds to the lac operator to inhibit transcription in E. coli. This inhibition can be relieved by adding lactose or isopropyl-β-D-thiogalactopyranoside (IPTG). lac repressor encoded by lacI
   9797..9827    -  promoter       lac promoter: promoter for the E. coli lac operon
   9842..9863    -  protein_bind   CAP binding site: CAP binding activates transcription in the presence of cAMP. E. coli catabolite activator protein
   9876..9968    -  CDS            lacI (fragment): lac repressor; lacI; The lac repressor binds to the lac operator to inhibit transcription in E. coli. This inhibition can be relieved by adding lactose or isopropyl-β-D-thiogalactopyranoside (IPTG).
  10151..10739   -  rep_origin     ori: high-copy-number ColE1/pMB1/pBR322/pUC origin of replication
  10910..11770   -  CDS            AmpR: β-lactamase; bla; confers resistance to ampicillin, carbenicillin, and related antibiotics
  11771..11875   -  promoter       AmpR promoter: bla
>Addgene plasmid #119198 | LZF97_hSyn-spine-jRGECO1a | depositor full sequence | sequence record 225445 | synOptopatch construct
GTCGACGGATCGGGAGATCTCCCGATCCCCTATGGTGCACTCTCAGTACAATCTGCTCTGATGCCGCATA
GTTAAGCCAGTATCTGCTCCCTGCTTGTGTGTTGGAGGTCGCTGAGTAGTGCGCGAGCAAAATTTAAGCT
ACAACAAGGCAAGGCTTGACCGACAATTGCATGAAGAATCTGCTTAGGGTTAGGCGTTTTGCGCTGCTTC
GCGATGTACGGGCCAGATATACGCGTTGACATTGATTATTGACTAGTTATTAATAGTAATCAATTACGGG
GTCATTAGTTCATAGCCCATATATGGAGTTCCGCGTTACATAACTTACGGTAAATGGCCCGCCTGGCTGA
CCGCCCAACGACCCCCGCCCATTGACGTCAATAATGACGTATGTTCCCATAGTAACGCCAATAGGGACTT
TCCATTGACGTCAATGGGTGGAGTATTTACGGTAAACTGCCCACTTGGCAGTACATCAAGTGTATCATAT
GCCAAGTACGCCCCCTATTGACGTCAATGACGGTAAATGGCCCGCCTGGCATTATGCCCAGTACATGACC
TTATGGGACTTTCCTACTTGGCAGTACATCTACGTATTAGTCATCGCTATTACCATGGTGATGCGGTTTT
GGCAGTACATCAATGGGCGTGGATAGCGGTTTGACTCACGGGGATTTCCAAGTCTCCACCCCATTGACGT
CAATGGGAGTTTGTTTTGGCACCAAAATCAACGGGACTTTCCAAAATGTCGTAACAACTCCGCCCCATTG
ACGCAAATGGGCGGTAGGCGTGTACGGTGGGAGGTCTATATAAGCAGCGCGTTTTGCCTGTACTGGGTCT
CTCTGGTTAGACCAGATCTGAGCCTGGGAGCTCTCTGGCTAACTAGGGAACCCACTGCTTAAGCCTCAAT
AAAGCTTGCCTTGAGTGCTTCAAGTAGTGTGTGCCCGTCTGTTGTGTGACTCTGGTAACTAGAGATCCCT
CAGACCCTTTTAGTCAGTGTGGAAAATCTCTAGCAGTGGCGCCCGAACAGGGACTTGAAAGCGAAAGGGA
AACCAGAGGAGCTCTCTCGACGCAGGACTCGGCTTGCTGAAGCGCGCACGGCAAGAGGCGAGGGGCGGCG
ACTGGTGAGTACGCCAAAAATTTTGACTAGCGGAGGCTAGAAGGAGAGAGATGGGTGCGAGAGCGTCAGT
ATTAAGCGGGGGAGAATTAGATCGCGATGGGAAAAAATTCGGTTAAGGCCAGGGGGAAAGAAAAAATATA
AATTAAAACATATAGTATGGGCAAGCAGGGAGCTAGAACGATTCGCAGTTAATCCTGGCCTGTTAGAAAC
ATCAGAAGGCTGTAGACAAATACTGGGACAGCTACAACCATCCCTTCAGACAGGATCAGAAGAACTTAGA
TCATTATATAATACAGTAGCAACCCTCTATTGTGTGCATCAAAGGATAGAGATAAAAGACACCAAGGAAG
CTTTAGACAAGATAGAGGAAGAGCAAAACAAAAGTAAGACCACCGCACAGCAAGCGGCCGCTGATCTTCA
GACCTGGAGGAGGAGATATGAGGGACAATTGGAGAAGTGAATTATATAAATATAAAGTAGTAAAAATTGA
ACCATTAGGAGTAGCACCCACCAAGGCAAAGAGAAGAGTGGTGCAGAGAGAAAAAAGAGCAGTGGGAATA
GGAGCTTTGTTCCTTGGGTTCTTGGGAGCAGCAGGAAGCACTATGGGCGCAGCGTCAATGACGCTGACGG
TACAGGCCAGACAATTATTGTCTGGTATAGTGCAGCAGCAGAACAATTTGCTGAGGGCTATTGAGGCGCA
ACAGCATCTGTTGCAACTCACAGTCTGGGGCATCAAGCAGCTCCAGGCAAGAATCCTGGCTGTGGAAAGA
TACCTAAAGGATCAACAGCTCCTGGGGATTTGGGGTTGCTCTGGAAAACTCATTTGCACCACTGCTGTGC
CTTGGAATGCTAGTTGGAGTAATAAATCTCTGGAACAGATTTGGAATCACACGACCTGGATGGAGTGGGA
CAGAGAAATTAACAATTACACAAGCTTAATACACTCCTTAATTGAAGAATCGCAAAACCAGCAAGAAAAG
AATGAACAAGAATTATTGGAATTAGATAAATGGGCAAGTTTGTGGAATTGGTTTAACATAACAAATTGGC
TGTGGTATATAAAATTATTCATAATGATAGTAGGAGGCTTGGTAGGTTTAAGAATAGTTTTTGCTGTACT
TTCTATAGTGAATAGAGTTAGGCAGGGATATTCACCATTATCGTTTCAGACCCACCTCCCAACCCCGAGG
GGACCCGACAGGCCCGAAGGAATAGAAGAAGAAGGTGGAGAGAGAGACAGAGACAGATCCATTCGATTAG
TGAACGGATCGGCACTGCGTGCGCCAATTCTGCAGACAAATGGCAGTATTCATCCACAATTTTAAAAGAA
AAGGGGGGATTGGGGGGTACAGTGCAGGGGAAAGAATAGTAGACATAATAGCAACAGACATACAAACTAA
AGAATTACAAAAACAAATTACAAAAATTCAAAATTTTCGGGTTTATTACAGGGACAGCAGAGATCCAGTT
TGGTTAATTAAGTGTCTAGACTGCAGAGGGCCCTGCGTATGAGTGCAAGTGGGTTTTAGGACCAGGATGA
GGCGGGGTGGGGGTGCCTACCTGACGACCGACCCCGACCCACTGGACAAGCACCCAACCCCCATTCCCCA
AATTGCGCATCCCCTATCAGAGAGGGGGAGGGGAAACAGGATGCGGCGAGGCGCGTGCGCACTGCCAGCT
TCAGCACCGCGGACAGTGCCTTCGCCCCCGCCTGGCGGCGCGCGCCACCGCCGCCTCAGCACTGAAGGCG
CGCTGACGTCACTCGCCGGTCCCCCGCAAACTCCCCTTCCCGGCCACCTTGGTCGCGTCCGCGCCGCCGC
CGGCCCAGCCGGACCGCACCACGCGAGGCGCGAGATAGGGGGGCACGGGCGCGACCATCTGCGCTGCGGC
GCCGGCGACTCAGCGCTGCCTCAGTCTGCGGTGGGCAGCGGAGGAGTCGTGTCGTGCCTGAGAGCGCAGT
CGAGAAGGATGTCATCCTCATCGCCGCCACCATGCTGCAGAACGAGCTTGCTCTTAAGTTGGCTGGACTT
GATATTAACAAGACTGGAGGAGGTTCTCATCATCATCATCATCATGGTATGGCTAGCATGACTGGTGGAC
AGCAAATGGGTCGGGATCTGTACGACGATGACGATAAGGATCTCGCAACAATGGTCGACTCATCACGTCG
TAAGTGGAATAAGGCAGGTCACGCAGTCAGAGCTATAGGTCGGCTGAGCTCACCCGTGGTTTCCGAGCGG
ATGTACCCCGAGGACGGCGCCCTGAAGAGCGAGATCAAGAAGGGGCTGAGGCTGAAGGACGGCGGCCACT
ACGCCGCCGAGGTCAAGACCACCTACAAGGCCAAGAAGCCCGTGCAGCTGCCCGGCGCCTACATCGTGGA
CATCAAGTTGGACATCGTGTCCCACAACGAGGACTACACCATCGTGGAACAGTGCGAACGCGCCGAGGGC
CGCCACTCCACCGGCGGCATGGACGAGCTGTACAAGGGAGGTACAGGCGGGAGTCTGGTGAGCAAGGGCG
AGGAGGATAACATGGCCATCATCAAGGAGTTCATGCGCTTCAAGGTGCACATGGAGGGCTCCGTGAACGG
CCACGAGTTCGAGATCGAGGGCGAGGGCGAGGGCCGCCCCTACGAGGCCTTTCAGACCGCTAAGCTGAAG
GTGACCAAGGGTGGCCCCCTGCCCTTCGCCTGGGACATCCTGTCCCCTCAGTTCATGTACGGCTCCAAGG
CCTACATTAAGCACCCAGCCGACATCCCCGACTACTTCAAGCTGTCCTTCCCCGAGGGCTTCAGGTGGGA
GCGCGTGATGAACTTCGAGGACGGCGGCATTATTCACGTGAACCAGGACTCCTCCCTGCAGGACGGCGTA
TTCATCTACAAGGTGAAGCTGCGCGGCACCAACTTCCCCCCCGACGGCCCCGTAATGCAGAAGAAGACCA
TGGGCTGGGAGGCTACGCGTGACGACCTGACTGAAGAGCAGATCGCAGAATTTAAAGAGGCTTTCTCCCT
ATTTGACAAGGACGGGGATGGGACGATAACAACCAAGGAGCTTGGGACGGTGTTCCGATCGCTGGGGCAG
AACCCCACAGAAGCAGAGCTGCAGGACATGATCAATGAAGTAGATGCCGACGGTGACGGCACATTCGACT
TCCCTGAGTTCCTGACGATGATGGCAAGAAAAATGAATGACACAGACAGTGAAGAGGAAATTCGCGAAGC
GTTCCGCGTGTTTGATAAGGACGGCAATGGCTACATCGGCGCAGCAGAGCTTCGCCACGTGATGACAGAC
CTTGGAGAGAAGTTAACAGATGAGGAGGTTGATGAAATGATCAGGGTAGCAGACATCGATGGGGATGGTC
AGGTAAACTACGAAGAGTTTGTACAAATGATGACAGCGAAGGGTGGAGGTTCTGGTGGAGGTTCTGGAGG
TGGATCAGGAGGAGGTTCGAGATCTAAGCTCTCAGGTGGCGGAGGGAGCGGCGGAGGTGGCTCTGGAGGT
GGTGGCTCAGCTGAAGCATGGTACAATCTGGGAAACGCTTATTACAAGCAGGGCGACTATCAAAAAGCCA
TTGAGTATTACCAAAAGGCTCTTGAGCTAGACCCTAATAACGCCGAAGCGTGGTATAACCTAGGCAACGC
ATATTACAAGCAGGGAGACTACCAAAAGGCAATCGAATATTACCAGAAGGCACTCGAACTGGACCCAAAT
AACGCAGAGGCTTGGTATAATCTGGGAAACGCCTACTATAAACAGGGTGACTACCAAAAGGCGATAGAGG
ACTATCAGAAGGCCTTGGAGCTCGATCCGAACAATCTGCAACGTAGTGCTGGTGGCGGAGGGTCTGGTGG
AGGAGGCTCAGGAGGAGGTGGCGCATCAAACGTTGCCAAGTACGGGCACCTTGAAGCCAGCCCTGATGAT
GGGCAGAATCAGTTCAGTGATATCATTAAGTCCAGATCTGATGAACACAACGATGTACAGAAGAAAACCT
TTACCAAATGGATAAACGCTCGATTTTCAAAGAGTGGGAAACCACCCATCAATGATATGTTCTCAGACCT
CAAAGATGGGAGAAAGCTCTTGGATCTTCTAGAAGGCCTCACAGGAACATCATTGCCAAAGGAACGTGGT
TCCACAAGGGTGCATGCCTTAAATAATGTCAACCGGGTGCTGCAGGTTTTACATCAGAACAATGTGGAGC
TGGTGAATATCGGAGGCACTGACATTGTGGATGGAAATCCCAAGCTGACGCTGGGTTTGCTGTGGAGTAT
TATTCTGCACTGGCAGGTGAAGGATGTCATGAAAGATATCATGTCAGACCTGCAGCAGACGAACAGCGAG
AAGATCCTGCTGAGCTGGGTACGGCAGACCACCAGGCCCTACAGCCAAGTCAACGTCCTCAACTTCACCA
CCAGCTGGACAGATGGACTCGCATTCAACGCCGTGCTCCACCGGCACAAACCAGATCTCTTCAGCTGGGA
CAGAGTGGTCAAAATGTCCCCAACTGAGAGACTTGAACATGCTTTTAGCAAGGCCCATACTTATTTGGGG
ATTGAAAAACTTCTGGATCCTGAAGATGTTGCCGTGCAGCTCCCTGACAAGAAATCCATAATTATGTATT
TAACGTCTCTGTTTGAGGTGCTTCCTCAGCAAGTCACTATAGACCAATTGAAGCTCTCAGGTGGCGGAGG
GAGCGGCGGAGGTGGCTCTGGAGGTGGTGGCTCAGCTGAAGCATGGTACAATCTGGGAAACGCTTATTAC
AAGCAGGGCGACTATCAAAAAGCCATTGAGTATTACCAAAAGGCTCTTGAGCTAGACCCTAATAACGCCG
AAGCGTGGTATAACCTAGGCAACGCATATTACAAGCAGGGAGACTACCAAAAGGCAATCGAATATTACCA
GAAGGCACTCGAACTGGACCCAAATAACGCAGAGGCTTGGTATAATCTGGGAAACGCCTACTATAAACAG
GGTGACTACCAAAAGGCGATAGAGGACTATCAGAAGGCCTTGGAGCTCGATCCGAACAATCTGCAACGTA
GTGCTGGTGGCGGAGGGTCTGGTGGAGGAGGCTCAGGAGGAGGTGGCGCATCAAACGAATTCCAGTGCCG
GATCTGCATGCGGAACTTCAGCGACCGGTCCAACCTGAGCAGGCACATCAGAACCCACACCGGAGAAAAG
CCCTTCGCCTGCGACATTTGCGGCCGGAAGTTCGCCATCAGCAGCAACCTGAACAGCCACACCAAGATCC
ACACTGGCAGCCAGAAACCTTTCCAGTGCAGAATTTGTATGAGAAACTTTAGCAGAAGCGACAACCTGGC
CAGACACATCCGGACACATACTGGTGAAAAACCTTTTGCCTGTGATATCTGTGGCAGAAAGTTTGCCACC
TCCGGCAATCTGACCCGGCACACAAAGATTCACCTGCGGGGCAGCCAGCTATCGATTTAAGAATTCGATA
TCAAGCTTATCGATAATCAACCTCTGGATTACAAAATTTGTGAAAGATTGACTGGTATTCTTAACTATGT
TGCTCCTTTTACGCTATGTGGATACGCTGCTTTAATGCCTTTGTATCATGCTATTGCTTCCCGTATGGCT
TTCATTTTCTCCTCCTTGTATAAATCCTGGTTGCTGTCTCTTTATGAGGAGTTGTGGCCCGTTGTCAGGC
AACGTGGCGTGGTGTGCACTGTGTTTGCTGACGCAACCCCCACTGGTTGGGGCATTGCCACCACCTGTCA
GCTCCTTTCCGGGACTTTCGCTTTCCCCCTCCCTATTGCCACGGCGGAACTCATCGCCGCCTGCCTTGCC
CGCTGCTGGACAGGGGCTCGGCTGTTGGGCACTGACAATTCCGTGGTGTTGTCGGGGAAATCATCGTCCT
TTCCTTGGCTGCTCGCCTGTGTTGCCACCTGGATTCTGCGCGGGACGTCCTTCTGCTACGTCCCTTCGGC
CCTCAATCCAGCGGACCTTCCTTCCCGCGGCCTGCTGCCGGCTCTGCGGCCTCTTCCGCGTCTTCGCCTT
CGCCCTCAGACGAGTCGGATCTCCCTTTGGGCCGCCTCCCCGCATCGATACCGTCGACCTCGAGACCTAG
AAAAACATGGAGCAATCACAAGTAGCAATACAGCAGCTACCAATGCTGATTGTGCCTGGCTAGAAGCACA
AGAGGAGGAGGAGGTGGGTTTTCCAGTCACACCTCAGGTACCTTTAAGACCAATGACTTACAAGGCAGCT
GTAGATCTTAGCCACTTTTTAAAAGAAAAGGGGGGACTGGAAGGGCTAATTCACTCCCAACGAAGACAAG
ATATCCTTGATCTGTGGATCTACCACACACAAGGCTACTTCCCTGATTGGCAGAACTACACACCAGGGCC
AGGGATCAGATATCCACTGACCTTTGGATGGTGCTACAAGCTAGTACCAGTTGAGCAAGAGAAGGTAGAA
GAAGCCAATGAAGGAGAGAACACCCGCTTGTTACACCCTGTGAGCCTGCATGGGATGGATGACCCGGAGA
GAGAAGTATTAGAGTGGAGGTTTGACAGCCGCCTAGCATTTCATCACATGGCCCGAGAGCTGCATCCGGA
CTGTACTGGGTCTCTCTGGTTAGACCAGATCTGAGCCTGGGAGCTCTCTGGCTAACTAGGGAACCCACTG
CTTAAGCCTCAATAAAGCTTGCCTTGAGTGCTTCAAGTAGTGTGTGCCCGTCTGTTGTGTGACTCTGGTA
ACTAGAGATCCCTCAGACCCTTTTAGTCAGTGTGGAAAATCTCTAGCAGGGCCCGTTTAAACCCGCTGAT
CAGCCTCGACTGTGCCTTCTAGTTGCCAGCCATCTGTTGTTTGCCCCTCCCCCGTGCCTTCCTTGACCCT
GGAAGGTGCCACTCCCACTGTCCTTTCCTAATAAAATGAGGAAATTGCATCGCATTGTCTGAGTAGGTGT
CATTCTATTCTGGGGGGTGGGGTGGGGCAGGACAGCAAGGGGGAGGATTGGGAAGACAATAGCAGGCATG
CTGGGGATGCGGTGGGCTCTATGGCTTCTGAGGCGGAAAGAACCAGCTGGGGCTCTAGGGGGTATCCCC
[124 nt withheld, positions 8190-8313]
C
[91 nt withheld, positions 8315-8405]
A
[49 nt withheld, positions 8407-8455]
CCTTTGACGTTGGAGTCCACGTTCTTT
[37 nt withheld, positions 8483-8519]
ACCCTATCTCGGTCTATTCTTTTGATTTATAAGGGATTTTGCCGATTTCGGCCTATTGGTTAAAAAATGA
GCTGATTTAACAAAAATTTAACGCGAATTAATTCTGTGGAATGTGTGTCAGTTAGGGTGTGGAAAGTCCC
CAGGCTCCCCAGCAGGCAGAAGTATGCAAAGCATGCATCTCAATTAGTCAGCAACCAGGTGTGGAAAGTC
CCCAGGCTCCCCAGCAGGCAGAAGTATGCAAAGCATGCATCTCAATTAGTCAGCAACCATAGTCCCGCCC
CTAACTCCGCCCATCCCGCCCCTAACTCCGCCCAGTTCCGCCCATTCTCCGCCCCATGGCTGACTAATTT
TTTTTATTTATGCAGAGGCCGAGGCCGCCTCTGCCTCTGAGCTATTCCAGAAGTAGTGAGGAGGCTTTTT
TGGAGGCCTAGGCTTTTGCAAAAAGCTCCCGGGAGCTTGTATATCCATTTTCGGATCTGATCAGCACGTG
TTGACAATTAATCATCGGCATAGTATATCGGCATAGTATAATACGACAAGGTGAGGAACTAAACCATGGC
CAAGTTGACCAGTGCCGTTCCGGTGCTCACCGCGCGCGACGTCGCCGGAGCGGTCGAGTTCTGGACCGAC
CGGCTCGGGTTCTCCCGGGACTTCGTGGAGGACGACTTCGCCGGTGTGGTCCGGGACGACGTGACCCTGT
TCATCAGCGCGGTCCAGGACCAGGTGGTGCCGGACAACACCCTGGCCTGGGTGTGGGTGCGCGGCCTGGA
CGAGCTGTACGCCGAGTGGTCGGAGGTCGTGTCCACGAACTTCCGGGACGCCTCCGGGCCGGCCATGACC
GAGATCGGCGAGCAGCCGTGGGGGCGGGAGTTCGCCCTGCGCGACCCGGCCGGCAACTGCGTGCACTTCG
TGGCCGAGGAGCAGGACTGACACGTGCTACGAGATTTCGATTCCACCGCCGCCTTCTATGAAAGGTTGGG
CTTCGGAATCGTTTTCCGGGACGCCGGCTGGATGATCCTCCAGCGCGGGGATCTCATGCTGGAGTTCTTC
GCCCACCCCAACTTGTTTATTGCAGCTTATAATGGTTACAAATAAAGCAATAGCATCACAAATTTCACAA
ATAAAGCATTTTTTTCACTGCATTCTAGTTGTGGTTTGTCCAAACTCATCAATGTATCTTATCATGTCTG
TATACCGTCGACCTCTAGCTAGAGCTTGGCGTAATCATGGTCATAGCTGTTTCCTGTGTGAAATTGTTAT
CCGCTCACAATTCCACACAACATACGAGCCGGAAGCATAAAGTGTAAAGCCTGGGGTGCCTAATGAGTGA
GCTAACTCACATTAATTGCGTTGCGCTCACTGCCCGCTTTCCAGTCGGGAAACCTGTCGTGCCAGCTGCA
TTAATGAATCGGCCAACGCGCGGGGAGAGGCGGTTTGCGTATTGGGCGCTCTTCCGCTTCCTCGCTCACT
GACTCGCTGCGCTCGGTCGTTCGGCTGCGGCGAGCGGTATCAGCTCACTCAAAGGCGGTAATACGGTTAT
CCACAGAATCAGGGGATAACGCAGGAAAGAACATGTGAGCAAAAGGCCAGCAAAAGGCCAGGAACCGTAA
AAAGGCCGCGTTGCTGGCGTTTTTCCATAGGCTCCGCCCCCCTGACGAGCATCACAAAAATCGACGCTCA
AGTCAGAGGTGGCGAAACCCGACAGGACTATAAAGATACCAGGCGTTTCCCCCTGGAAGCTCCCTCGTGC
GCTCTCCTGTTCCGACCCTGCCGCTTACCGGATACCTGTCCGCCTTTCTCCCTTCGGGAAGCGTGGCGCT
TTCTCATAGCTCACGCTGTAGGTATCTCAGTTCGGTGTAGGTCGTTCGCTCCAAGCTGGGCTGTGTGCAC
GAACCCCCCGTTCAGCCCGACCGCTGCGCCTTATCCGGTAACTATCGTCTTGAGTCCAACCCGGTAAGAC
ACGACTTATCGCCACTGGCAGCAGCCACTGGTAACAGGATTAGCAGAGCGAGGTATGTAGGCGGTGCTAC
AGAGTTCTTGAAGTGGTGGCCTAACTACGGCTACACTAGAAGAACAGTATTTGGTATCTGCGCTCTGCTG
AAGCCAGTTACCTTCGGAAAAAGAGTTGGTAGCTCTTGATCCGGCAAACAAACCACCGCTGGTAGCGGTG
GTTTTTTTGTTTGCAAGCAGCAGATTACGCGCAGAAAAAAAGGATCTCAAGAAGATCCTTTGATCTTTTC
TACGGGGTCTGACGCTCAGTGGAACGAAAACTCACGTTAAGGGATTTTGGTCATGAGATTATCAAAAAGG
ATCTTCACCTAGATCCTTTTAAATTAAAAATGAAGTTTTAAATCAATCTAAAGTATATATGAGTAAACTT
GGTCTGACAGTTACCAATGCTTAATCAGTGAGGCACCTATCTCAGCGATCTGTCTATTTCGTTCATCCAT
AGTTGCCTGACTCCCCGTCGTGTAGATAACTACGATACGGGAGGGCTTACCATCTGGCCCCAGTGCTGCA
ATGATACCGCGAGACCCACGCTCACCGGCTCCAGATTTATCAGCAATAAACCAGCCAGCCGGAAGGGCCG
AGCGCAGAAGTGGTCCTGCAACTTTATCCGCCTCCATCCAGTCTATTAATTGTTGCCGGGAAGCTAGAGT
AAGTAGTTCGCCAGTTAATAGTTTGCGCAACGTTGTTGCCATTGCTACAGGCATCGTGGTGTCACGCTCG
TCGTTTGGTATGGCTTCATTCAGCTCCGGTTCCCAACGATCAAGGCGAGTTACATGATCCCCCATGTTGT
GCAAAAAAGCGGTTAGCTCCTTCGGTCCTCCGATCGTTGTCAGAAGTAAGTTGGCCGCAGTGTTATCACT
CATGGTTATGGCAGCACTGCATAATTCTCTTACTGTCATGCCATCCGTAAGATGCTTTTCTGTGACTGGT
GAGTACTCAACCAAGTCATTCTGAGAATAGTGTATGCGGCGACCGAGTTGCTCTTGCCCGGCGTCAATAC
GGGATAATACCGCGCCACATAGCAGAACTTTAAAAGTGCTCATCATTGGAAAACGTTCTTCGGGGCGAAA
ACTCTCAAGGATCTTACCGCTGTTGAGATCCAGTTCGATGTAACCCACTCGTGCACCCAACTGATCTTCA
GCATCTTTTACTTTCACCAGCGTTTCTGGGTGAGCAAAAACAGGAAGGCAAAATGCCGCAAAAAAGGGAA
TAAGGGCGACACGGAAATGTTGAATACTCATACTCTTCCTTTTTCAATATTATTGAAGCATTTATCAGGG
TTATTGTCTCATGAGCGGATACATATTTGAATGTATTTAGAAAAATAAACAAATAGGGGTTCCGCGCACA
TTTCCCCGAAAAGTGCCACCTGAC
