Features (pLannotate 1.2.2; 37 found; start..end, strand, type, name):
     31..83      -  misc_feature   bom (fragment): basis of mobility region from pBR322
    238..617     +  enhancer       CMV enhancer: human cytomegalovirus immediate early enhancer
    618..817     +  promoter       CMV promoter: human cytomegalovirus (CMV) immediate early promoter
    835..1015    +  LTR            5' LTR (truncated): truncated 5' long terminal repeat (LTR) from HIV-1
   1062..1187    +  misc_feature   HIV-1 Ψ: packaging signal of human immunodeficiency virus type 1
   1171..1534    +  CDS            HIV-1 gag (fragment): gag protein from human immunodeficiency virus 1; gag
   1680..1913    +  misc_feature   RRE: The Rev response element (RRE) of HIV-1 allows for Rev-dependent mRNA export from the nucleus to the cytoplasm.
   2290..2390    +  CDS            Rev (fragment): human immunodeficiency virus 1 (HIV-1) Rev protein; rev; enhances nuclear export of unspliced and incompletely spliced viral mRNAs
   2440..2557    +  misc_feature   cPPT/CTS: central polypurine tract and central termination sequence of HIV-1
   2632..3079    +  promoter       hSyn promoter: human synapsin I promoter; confers neuron-specific expression (Kügler et al., 2003)
   3178..3198    +  CDS            capTEV™ (fragment): composite tag for in vivo biotinylation, TEV protease cleavage, and 6xHis tagging
   3199..3231    +  CDS            T7 tag (gene 10 leader): leader peptide from bacteriophage T7 gene 10 promotes efficient translation in E. coli
   3235..3258    +  CDS            Xpress™ tag: Xpress™ epitope tag, including an enterokinase recognition and cleavage site
   3286..3342    +  CDS            calmodulin-binding peptide: calmodulin-binding peptide from avian smooth muscle myosin light chain kinase
   3348..4074    +  CDS            HyPerRed (fragment): red fluorescent genetically encoded indicator for H2O2 ()
   4081..4431    +  CDS            CALMA_ARBPU (fragment): Experimental evidence at protein level: Swiss-Prot protein existence level 1. Calmodulin mediates the control of a large number of enzymes, ion channels and other proteins by Ca(2+). Among the enzymes to be stimulated by the calmodulin-Ca(2+) complex are a number of protein kinases and phosphatases. From Arbacia punctulata (Punctuate sea urchin).
   5005..5793    +  CDS            Utrn (fragment): UTRN_RAT - Experimental evidence at protein level: Swiss-Prot protein existence level 1. May play a role in anchoring the cytoskeleton to the plasma membrane. From Rattus norvegicus (Rat).
   6220..6561    +  CDS            CCR5TC: zinc-finger domain from the CCR5-224 (+) zinc-finger nuclease that recognizes the left half-site target sequence in the human CCR5 gene (Perez et al., 2008; Gross et al., 2013)
   6571..6595    +  misc_feature   MCS (fragment): pBluescript multiple cloning site
   6595..7183    +  misc_feature   WPRE: woodchuck hepatitis virus posttranscriptional regulatory element
   7120..7701    +  CDS            nef (fragment): NEF_HV1H2 - Experimental evidence at protein level: Swiss-Prot protein existence level 1. Extracellular Nef protein targets CD4(+) T-lymphocytes for apoptosis by interacting with CXCR4 surface receptors. From Human immunodeficiency virus type 1 group M subtype B (isolate HXB2) (HIV-1).
   7708..7888    +  LTR            5' LTR (truncated): truncated 5' long terminal repeat (LTR) from HIV-1
   7920..8144    +  polyA_signal   bGH poly(A) signal: bovine growth hormone polyadenylation signal
   8148..8169    +  promoter       SV40 promoter (fragment): SV40 enhancer and early promoter
   8190..8618    +  rep_origin     f1 ori (sequence partly withheld): f1 bacteriophage origin of replication; arrow indicates direction of (+) strand synthesis
   8632..8961    +  promoter       SV40 promoter: SV40 enhancer and early promoter
   9009..9056    +  promoter       EM7 promoter: synthetic bacterial promoter&nbsp
   9075..9449    +  CDS            BleoR: antibiotic-binding protein; Sh ble from Streptoalloteichus hindustanus; confers resistance to bleomycin, phleomycin, and Zeocin™
   9459..9584    +  CDS            ble (fragment): BLE_KLEPN - Experimental evidence at protein level: Swiss-Prot protein existence level 1. Binding protein with a strong affinity to the bleomycin family of antibiotics. Binds to CL990; an antimitotic-antibiotic compound. From Klebsiella pneumoniae.
   9579..9700    +  polyA_signal   SV40 poly(A) signal: SV40 polyadenylation signal
   9771..9793    -  protein_bind   lac operator (fragment): The lac repressor binds to the lac operator to inhibit transcription in E. coli. This inhibition can be relieved by adding lactose or isopropyl-β-D-thiogalactopyranoside (IPTG). lac repressor encoded by lacI
   9797..9827    -  promoter       lac promoter: promoter for the E. coli lac operon
   9842..9863    -  protein_bind   CAP binding site: CAP binding activates transcription in the presence of cAMP. E. coli catabolite activator protein
   9876..9968    -  CDS            lacI (fragment): lac repressor; lacI; The lac repressor binds to the lac operator to inhibit transcription in E. coli. This inhibition can be relieved by adding lactose or isopropyl-β-D-thiogalactopyranoside (IPTG).
  10151..10739   -  rep_origin     ori: high-copy-number ColE1/pMB1/pBR322/pUC origin of replication
  10910..11770   -  CDS            AmpR: β-lactamase; bla; confers resistance to ampicillin, carbenicillin, and related antibiotics
  11771..11875   -  promoter       AmpR promoter: bla
>Addgene plasmid #119198 | LZF97_hSyn-spine-jRGECO1a | addgene full sequence | sequence record 237087 | Addgene NGS Result
GTCGACGGATCGGGAGATCTCCCGATCCCCTATGGTGCACTCTCAGTACAATCTGCTCTGATGCCGCATA
GTTAAGCCAGTATCTGCTCCCTGCTTGTGTGTTGGAGGTCGCTGAGTAGTGCGCGAGCAAAATTTAAGCT
ACAACAAGGCAAGGCTTGACCGACAATTGCATGAAGAATCTGCTTAGGGTTAGGCGTTTTGCGCTGCTTC
GCGATGTACGGGCCAGATATACGCGTTGACATTGATTATTGACTAGTTATTAATAGTAATCAATTACGGG
GTCATTAGTTCATAGCCCATATATGGAGTTCCGCGTTACATAACTTACGGTAAATGGCCCGCCTGGCTGA
CCGCCCAACGACCCCCGCCCATTGACGTCAATAATGACGTATGTTCCCATAGTAACGCCAATAGGGACTT
TCCATTGACGTCAATGGGTGGAGTATTTACGGTAAACTGCCCACTTGGCAGTACATCAAGTGTATCATAT
GCCAAGTACGCCCCCTATTGACGTCAATGACGGTAAATGGCCCGCCTGGCATTATGCCCAGTACATGACC
TTATGGGACTTTCCTACTTGGCAGTACATCTACGTATTAGTCATCGCTATTACCATGGTGATGCGGTTTT
GGCAGTACATCAATGGGCGTGGATAGCGGTTTGACTCACGGGGATTTCCAAGTCTCCACCCCATTGACGT
CAATGGGAGTTTGTTTTGGCACCAAAATCAACGGGACTTTCCAAAATGTCGTAACAACTCCGCCCCATTG
ACGCAAATGGGCGGTAGGCGTGTACGGTGGGAGGTCTATATAAGCAGCGCGTTTTGCCTGTACTGGGTCT
CTCTGGTTAGACCAGATCTGAGCCTGGGAGCTCTCTGGCTAACTAGGGAACCCACTGCTTAAGCCTCAAT
AAAGCTTGCCTTGAGTGCTTCAAGTAGTGTGTGCCCGTCTGTTGTGTGACTCTGGTAACTAGAGATCCCT
CAGACCCTTTTAGTCAGTGTGGAAAATCTCTAGCAGTGGCGCCCGAACAGGGACTTGAAAGCGAAAGGGA
AACCAGAGGAGCTCTCTCGACGCAGGACTCGGCTTGCTGAAGCGCGCACGGCAAGAGGCGAGGGGCGGCG
ACTGGTGAGTACGCCAAAAATTTTGACTAGCGGAGGCTAGAAGGAGAGAGATGGGTGCGAGAGCGTCAGT
ATTAAGCGGGGGAGAATTAGATCGCGATGGGAAAAAATTCGGTTAAGGCCAGGGGGAAAGAAAAAATATA
AATTAAAACATATAGTATGGGCAAGCAGGGAGCTAGAACGATTCGCAGTTAATCCTGGCCTGTTAGAAAC
ATCAGAAGGCTGTAGACAAATACTGGGACAGCTACAACCATCCCTTCAGACAGGATCAGAAGAACTTAGA
TCATTATATAATACAGTAGCAACCCTCTATTGTGTGCATCAAAGGATAGAGATAAAAGACACCAAGGAAG
CTTTAGACAAGATAGAGGAAGAGCAAAACAAAAGTAAGACCACCGCACAGCAAGCGGCCGCTGATCTTCA
GACCTGGAGGAGGAGATATGAGGGACAATTGGAGAAGTGAATTATATAAATATAAAGTAGTAAAAATTGA
ACCATTAGGAGTAGCACCCACCAAGGCAAAGAGAAGAGTGGTGCAGAGAGAAAAAAGAGCAGTGGGAATA
GGAGCTTTGTTCCTTGGGTTCTTGGGAGCAGCAGGAAGCACTATGGGCGCAGCGTCAATGACGCTGACGG
TACAGGCCAGACAATTATTGTCTGGTATAGTGCAGCAGCAGAACAATTTGCTGAGGGCTATTGAGGCGCA
ACAGCATCTGTTGCAACTCACAGTCTGGGGCATCAAGCAGCTCCAGGCAAGAATCCTGGCTGTGGAAAGA
TACCTAAAGGATCAACAGCTCCTGGGGATTTGGGGTTGCTCTGGAAAACTCATTTGCACCACTGCTGTGC
CTTGGAATGCTAGTTGGAGTAATAAATCTCTGGAACAGATTTGGAATCACACGACCTGGATGGAGTGGGA
CAGAGAAATTAACAATTACACAAGCTTAATACACTCCTTAATTGAAGAATCGCAAAACCAGCAAGAAAAG
AATGAACAAGAATTATTGGAATTAGATAAATGGGCAAGTTTGTGGAATTGGTTTAACATAACAAATTGGC
TGTGGTATATAAAATTATTCATAATGATAGTAGGAGGCTTGGTAGGTTTAAGAATAGTTTTTGCTGTACT
TTCTATAGTGAATAGAGTTAGGCAGGGATATTCACCATTATCGTTTCAGACCCACCTCCCAACCCCGAGG
GGACCCGACAGGCCCGAAGGAATAGAAGAAGAAGGTGGAGAGAGAGACAGAGACAGATCCATTCGATTAG
TGAACGGATCGGCACTGCGTGCGCCAATTCTGCAGACAAATGGCAGTATTCATCCACAATTTTAAAAGAA
AAGGGGGGATTGGGGGGTACAGTGCAGGGGAAAGAATAGTAGACATAATAGCAACAGACATACAAACTAA
AGAATTACAAAAACAAATTACAAAAATTCAAAATTTTCGGGTTTATTACAGGGACAGCAGAGATCCAGTT
TGGTTAATTAAGTGTCTAGACTGCAGAGGGCCCTGCGTATGAGTGCAAGTGGGTTTTAGGACCAGGATGA
GGCGGGGTGGGGGTGCCTACCTGACGACCGACCCCGACCCACTGGACAAGCACCCAACCCCCATTCCCCA
AATTGCGCATCCCCTATCAGAGAGGGGGAGGGGAAACAGGATGCGGCGAGGCGCGTGCGCACTGCCAGCT
TCAGCACCGCGGACAGTGCCTTCGCCCCCGCCTGGCGGCGCGCGCCACCGCCGCCTCAGCACTGAAGGCG
CGCTGACGTCACTCGCCGGTCCCCCGCAAACTCCCCTTCCCGGCCACCTTGGTCGCGTCCGCGCCGCCGC
CGGCCCAGCCGGACCGCACCACGCGAGGCGCGAGATAGGGGGGCACGGGCGCGACCATCTGCGCTGCGGC
GCCGGCGACTCAGCGCTGCCTCAGTCTGCGGTGGGCAGCGGAGGAGTCGTGTCGTGCCTGAGAGCGCAGT
CGAGAAGGATGTCATCCTCATCGCCGCCACCATGCTGCAGAACGAGCTTGCTCTTAAGTTGGCTGGACTT
GATATTAACAAGACTGGAGGAGGTTCTCATCATCATCATCATCATGGTATGGCTAGCATGACTGGTGGAC
AGCAAATGGGTCGGGATCTGTACGACGATGACGATAAGGATCTCGCAACAATGGTCGACTCATCACGTCG
TAAGTGGAATAAGGCAGGTCACGCAGTCAGAGCTATAGGTCGGCTGAGCTCACCCGTGGTTTCCGAGCGG
ATGTACCCCGAGGACGGCGCCCTGAAGAGCGAGATCAAGAAGGGGCTGAGGCTGAAGGACGGCGGCCACT
ACGCCGCCGAGGTCAAGACCACCTACAAGGCCAAGAAGCCCGTGCAGCTGCCCGGCGCCTACATCGTGGA
CATCAAGTTGGACATCGTGTCCCACAACGAGGACTACACCATCGTGGAACAGTGCGAACGCGCCGAGGGC
CGCCACTCCACCGGCGGCATGGACGAGCTGTACAAGGGAGGTACAGGCGGGAGTCTGGTGAGCAAGGGCG
AGGAGGATAACATGGCCATCATCAAGGAGTTCATGCGCTTCAAGGTGCACATGGAGGGCTCCGTGAACGG
CCACGAGTTCGAGATCGAGGGCGAGGGCGAGGGCCGCCCCTACGAGGCCTTTCAGACCGCTAAGCTGAAG
GTGACCAAGGGTGGCCCCCTGCCCTTCGCCTGGGACATCCTGTCCCCTCAGTTCATGTACGGCTCCAAGG
CCTACATTAAGCACCCAGCCGACATCCCCGACTACTTCAAGCTGTCCTTCCCCGAGGGCTTCAGGTGGGA
GCGCGTGATGAACTTCGAGGACGGCGGCATTATTCACGTGAACCAGGACTCCTCCCTGCAGGACGGCGTA
TTCATCTACAAGGTGAAGCTGCGCGGCACCAACTTCCCCCCCGACGGCCCCGTAATGCAGAAGAAGACCA
TGGGCTGGGAGGCTACGCGTGACGACCTGACTGAAGAGCAGATCGCAGAATTTAAAGAGGCTTTCTCCCT
ATTTGACAAGGACGGGGATGGGACGATAACAACCAAGGAGCTTGGGACGGTGTTCCGATCGCTGGGGCAG
AACCCCACAGAAGCAGAGCTGCAGGACATGATCAATGAAGTAGATGCCGACGGTGACGGCACATTCGACT
TCCCTGAGTTCCTGACGATGATGGCAAGAAAAATGAATGACACAGACAGTGAAGAGGAAATTCGCGAAGC
GTTCCGCGTGTTTGATAAGGACGGCAATGGCTACATCGGCGCAGCAGAGCTTCGCCACGTGATGACAGAC
CTTGGAGAGAAGTTAACAGATGAGGAGGTTGATGAAATGATCAGGGTAGCAGACATCGATGGGGATGGTC
AGGTAAACTACGAAGAGTTTGTACAAATGATGACAGCGAAGGGTGGAGGTTCTGGTGGAGGTTCTGGAGG
TGGATCAGGAGGAGGTTCGAGATCTAAGCTCTCAGGTGGCGGAGGGAGCGGCGGAGGTGGCTCTGGAGGT
GGTGGCTCAGCTGAAGCATGGTACAATCTGGGAAACGCTTATTACAAGCAGGGCGACTATCAAAAAGCCA
TTGAGTATTACCAAAAGGCTCTTGAGCTAGACCCTAATAACGCCGAAGCGTGGTATAACCTAGGCAACGC
ATATTACAAGCAGGGAGACTACCAAAAGGCAATCGAATATTACCAGAAGGCACTCGAACTGGACCCAAAT
AACGCAGAGGCTTGGTATAATCTGGGAAACGCCTACTATAAACAGGGTGACTACCAAAAGGCGATAGAGG
ACTATCAGAAGGCCTTGGAGCTCGATCCGAACAATCTGCAACGTAGTGCTGGTGGCGGAGGGTCTGGTGG
AGGAGGCTCAGGAGGAGGTGGCGCATCAAACGTTGCCAAGTACGGGCACCTTGAAGCCAGCCCTGATGAT
GGGCAGAATCAGTTCAGTGATATCATTAAGTCCAGATCTGATGAACACAACGATGTACAGAAGAAAACCT
TTACCAAATGGATAAACGCTCGATTTTCAAAGAGTGGGAAACCACCCATCAATGATATGTTCTCAGACCT
CAAAGATGGGAGAAAGCTCTTGGATCTTCTAGAAGGCCTCACAGGAACATCATTGCCAAAGGAACGTGGT
TCCACAAGGGTGCATGCCTTAAATAATGTCAACCGGGTGCTGCAGGTTTTACATCAGAACAATGTGGAGC
TGGTGAATATCGGAGGCACTGACATTGTGGATGGAAATCCCAAGCTGACGCTGGGTTTGCTGTGGAGTAT
TATTCTGCACTGGCAGGTGAAGGATGTCATGAAAGATATCATGTCAGACCTGCAGCAGACGAACAGCGAG
AAGATCCTGCTGAGCTGGGTACGGCAGACCACCAGGCCCTACAGCCAAGTCAACGTCCTCAACTTCACCA
CCAGCTGGACAGATGGACTCGCATTCAACGCCGTGCTCCACCGGCACAAACCAGATCTCTTCAGCTGGGA
CAGAGTGGTCAAAATGTCCCCAACTGAGAGACTTGAACATGCTTTTAGCAAGGCCCATACTTATTTGGGG
ATTGAAAAACTTCTGGATCCTGAAGATGTTGCCGTGCAGCTCCCTGACAAGAAATCCATAATTATGTATT
TAACGTCTCTGTTTGAGGTGCTTCCTCAGCAAGTCACTATAGACCAATTGAAGCTCTCAGGTGGTGGAGG
GAGCGGCGGAGGTGGCTCTGGAGGTGGTGGCTCAGCTGAAGCATGGTACAATCTGGGAAACGCTTATTAC
AAGCAGGGCGACTATCAAAAAGCCATTGAGTATTACCAAAAGGCTCTTGAGCTAGACCCTAATAACGCCG
AAGCGTGGTATAACCTAGGCAACGCATATTACAAGCAGGGAGACTACCAAAAGGCAATCGAATATTACCA
GAAGGCACTCGAACTGGACCCAAATAACGCAGAGGCTTGGTATAATCTGGGAAACGCCTACTATAAACAG
GGTGACTACCAAAAGGCGATAGAGGACTATCAGAAGGCCTTGGAGCTCGATCCGAACAATCTGCAACGTA
GTGCTGGTGGCGGAGGGTCTGGTGGAGGAGGCTCAGGAGGAGGTGGCGCATCAAACGAATTCCAGTGCCG
GATCTGCATGCGGAACTTCAGCGACCGGTCCAACCTGAGCAGGCACATCAGAACCCACACCGGAGAAAAG
CCCTTCGCCTGCGACATTTGCGGCCGGAAGTTCGCCATCAGCAGCAACCTGAACAGCCACACCAAGATCC
ACACTGGCAGCCAGAAACCTTTCCAGTGCAGAATTTGTATGAGAAACTTTAGCAGAAGCGACAACCTGGC
CAGACACATCCGGACACATACTGGTGAAAAACCTTTTGCCTGTGATATCTGTGGCAGAAAGTTTGCCACC
TCCGGCAATCTGACCCGGCACACAAAGATTCACCTGCGGGGCAGCCAGCTATCGATTTAAGAATTCGATA
TCAAGCTTATCGATAATCAACCTCTGGATTACAAAATTTGTGAAAGATTGACTGGTATTCTTAACTATGT
TGCTCCTTTTACGCTATGTGGATACGCTGCTTTAATGCCTTTGTATCATGCTATTGCTTCCCGTATGGCT
TTCATTTTCTCCTCCTTGTATAAATCCTGGTTGCTGTCTCTTTATGAGGAGTTGTGGCCCGTTGTCAGGC
AACGTGGCGTGGTGTGCACTGTGTTTGCTGACGCAACCCCCACTGGTTGGGGCATTGCCACCACCTGTCA
GCTCCTTTCCGGGACTTTCGCTTTCCCCCTCCCTATTGCCACGGCGGAACTCATCGCCGCCTGCCTTGCC
CGCTGCTGGACAGGGGCTCGGCTGTTGGGCACTGACAATTCCGTGGTGTTGTCGGGGAAATCATCGTCCT
TTCCTTGGCTGCTCGCCTGTGTTGCCACCTGGATTCTGCGCGGGACGTCCTTCTGCTACGTCCCTTCGGC
CCTCAATCCAGCGGACCTTCCTTCCCGCGGCCTGCTGCCGGCTCTGCGGCCTCTTCCGCGTCTTCGCCTT
CGCCCTCAGACGAGTCGGATCTCCCTTTGGGCCGCCTCCCCGCATCGATACCGTCGACCTCGAGACCTAG
AAAAACATGGAGCAATCACAAGTAGCAATACAGCAGCTACCAATGCTGATTGTGCCTGGCTAGAAGCACA
AGAGGAGGAGGAGGTGGGTTTTCCAGTCACACCTCAGGTACCTTTAAGACCAATGACTTACAAGGCAGCT
GTAGATCTTAGCCACTTTTTAAAAGAAAAGGGGGGACTGGAAGGGCTAATTCACTCCCAACGAAGACAAG
ATATCCTTGATCTGTGGATCTACCACACACAAGGCTACTTCCCTGATTGGCAGAACTACACACCAGGGCC
AGGGATCAGATATCCACTGACCTTTGGATGGTGCTACAAGCTAGTACCAGTTGAGCAAGAGAAGGTAGAA
GAAGCCAATGAAGGAGAGAACACCCGCTTGTTACACCCTGTGAGCCTGCATGGGATGGATGACCCGGAGA
GAGAAGTATTAGAGTGGAGGTTTGACAGCCGCCTAGCATTTCATCACATGGCCCGAGAGCTGCATCCGGA
CTGTACTGGGTCTCTCTGGTTAGACCAGATCTGAGCCTGGGAGCTCTCTGGCTAACTAGGGAACCCACTG
CTTAAGCCTCAATAAAGCTTGCCTTGAGTGCTTCAAGTAGTGTGTGCCCGTCTGTTGTGTGACTCTGGTA
ACTAGAGATCCCTCAGACCCTTTTAGTCAGTGTGGAAAATCTCTAGCAGGGCCCGTTTAAACCCGCTGAT
CAGCCTCGACTGTGCCTTCTAGTTGCCAGCCATCTGTTGTTTGCCCCTCCCCCGTGCCTTCCTTGACCCT
GGAAGGTGCCACTCCCACTGTCCTTTCCTAATAAAATGAGGAAATTGCATCGCATTGTCTGAGTAGGTGT
CATTCTATTCTGGGGGGTGGGGTGGGGCAGGACAGCAAGGGGGAGGATTGGGAAGACAATAGCAGGCATG
CTGGGGATGCGGTGGGCTCTATGGCTTCTGAGGCGGAAAGAACCAGCTGGGGCTCTAGGGGGTATCCCC
[124 nt withheld, positions 8190-8313]
C
[91 nt withheld, positions 8315-8405]
A
[49 nt withheld, positions 8407-8455]
CCTTTGACGTTGGAGTCCACGTTCTTT
[37 nt withheld, positions 8483-8519]
ACCCTATCTCGGTCTATTCTTTTGATTTATAAGGGATTTTGCCGATTTCGGCCTATTGGTTAAAAAATGA
GCTGATTTAACAAAAATTTAACGCGAATTAATTCTGTGGAATGTGTGTCAGTTAGGGTGTGGAAAGTCCC
CAGGCTCCCCAGCAGGCAGAAGTATGCAAAGCATGCATCTCAATTAGTCAGCAACCAGGTGTGGAAAGTC
CCCAGGCTCCCCAGCAGGCAGAAGTATGCAAAGCATGCATCTCAATTAGTCAGCAACCATAGTCCCGCCC
CTAACTCCGCCCATCCCGCCCCTAACTCCGCCCAGTTCCGCCCATTCTCCGCCCCATGGCTGACTAATTT
TTTTTATTTATGCAGAGGCCGAGGCCGCCTCTGCCTCTGAGCTATTCCAGAAGTAGTGAGGAGGCTTTTT
TGGAGGCCTAGGCTTTTGCAAAAAGCTCCCGGGAGCTTGTATATCCATTTTCGGATCTGATCAGCACGTG
TTGACAATTAATCATCGGCATAGTATATCGGCATAGTATAATACGACAAGGTGAGGAACTAAACCATGGC
CAAGTTGACCAGTGCCGTTCCGGTGCTCACCGCGCGCGACGTCGCCGGAGCGGTCGAGTTCTGGACCGAC
CGGCTCGGGTTCTCCCGGGACTTCGTGGAGGACGACTTCGCCGGTGTGGTCCGGGACGACGTGACCCTGT
TCATCAGCGCGGTCCAGGACCAGGTGGTGCCGGACAACACCCTGGCCTGGGTGTGGGTGCGCGGCCTGGA
CGAGCTGTACGCCGAGTGGTCGGAGGTCGTGTCCACGAACTTCCGGGACGCCTCCGGGCCGGCCATGACC
GAGATCGGCGAGCAGCCGTGGGGGCGGGAGTTCGCCCTGCGCGACCCGGCCGGCAACTGCGTGCACTTCG
TGGCCGAGGAGCAGGACTGACACGTGCTACGAGATTTCGATTCCACCGCCGCCTTCTATGAAAGGTTGGG
CTTCGGAATCGTTTTCCGGGACGCCGGCTGGATGATCCTCCAGCGCGGGGATCTCATGCTGGAGTTCTTC
GCCCACCCCAACTTGTTTATTGCAGCTTATAATGGTTACAAATAAAGCAATAGCATCACAAATTTCACAA
ATAAAGCATTTTTTTCACTGCATTCTAGTTGTGGTTTGTCCAAACTCATCAATGTATCTTATCATGTCTG
TATACCGTCGACCTCTAGCTAGAGCTTGGCGTAATCATGGTCATAGCTGTTTCCTGTGTGAAATTGTTAT
CCGCTCACAATTCCACACAACATACGAGCCGGAAGCATAAAGTGTAAAGCCTGGGGTGCCTAATGAGTGA
GCTAACTCACATTAATTGCGTTGCGCTCACTGCCCGCTTTCCAGTCGGGAAACCTGTCGTGCCAGCTGCA
TTAATGAATCGGCCAACGCGCGGGGAGAGGCGGTTTGCGTATTGGGCGCTCTTCCGCTTCCTCGCTCACT
GACTCGCTGCGCTCGGTCGTTCGGCTGCGGCGAGCGGTATCAGCTCACTCAAAGGCGGTAATACGGTTAT
CCACAGAATCAGGGGATAACGCAGGAAAGAACATGTGAGCAAAAGGCCAGCAAAAGGCCAGGAACCGTAA
AAAGGCCGCGTTGCTGGCGTTTTTCCATAGGCTCCGCCCCCCTGACGAGCATCACAAAAATCGACGCTCA
AGTCAGAGGTGGCGAAACCCGACAGGACTATAAAGATACCAGGCGTTTCCCCCTGGAAGCTCCCTCGTGC
GCTCTCCTGTTCCGACCCTGCCGCTTACCGGATACCTGTCCGCCTTTCTCCCTTCGGGAAGCGTGGCGCT
TTCTCATAGCTCACGCTGTAGGTATCTCAGTTCGGTGTAGGTCGTTCGCTCCAAGCTGGGCTGTGTGCAC
GAACCCCCCGTTCAGCCCGACCGCTGCGCCTTATCCGGTAACTATCGTCTTGAGTCCAACCCGGTAAGAC
ACGACTTATCGCCACTGGCAGCAGCCACTGGTAACAGGATTAGCAGAGCGAGGTATGTAGGCGGTGCTAC
AGAGTTCTTGAAGTGGTGGCCTAACTACGGCTACACTAGAAGAACAGTATTTGGTATCTGCGCTCTGCTG
AAGCCAGTTACCTTCGGAAAAAGAGTTGGTAGCTCTTGATCCGGCAAACAAACCACCGCTGGTAGCGGTG
GTTTTTTTGTTTGCAAGCAGCAGATTACGCGCAGAAAAAAAGGATCTCAAGAAGATCCTTTGATCTTTTC
TACGGGGTCTGACGCTCAGTGGAACGAAAACTCACGTTAAGGGATTTTGGTCATGAGATTATCAAAAAGG
ATCTTCACCTAGATCCTTTTAAATTAAAAATGAAGTTTTAAATCAATCTAAAGTATATATGAGTAAACTT
GGTCTGACAGTTACCAATGCTTAATCAGTGAGGCACCTATCTCAGCGATCTGTCTATTTCGTTCATCCAT
AGTTGCCTGACTCCCCGTCGTGTAGATAACTACGATACGGGAGGGCTTACCATCTGGCCCCAGTGCTGCA
ATGATACCGCGAGACCCACGCTCACCGGCTCCAGATTTATCAGCAATAAACCAGCCAGCCGGAAGGGCCG
AGCGCAGAAGTGGTCCTGCAACTTTATCCGCCTCCATCCAGTCTATTAATTGTTGCCGGGAAGCTAGAGT
AAGTAGTTCGCCAGTTAATAGTTTGCGCAACGTTGTTGCCATTGCTACAGGCATCGTGGTGTCACGCTCG
TCGTTTGGTATGGCTTCATTCAGCTCCGGTTCCCAACGATCAAGGCGAGTTACATGATCCCCCATGTTGT
GCAAAAAAGCGGTTAGCTCCTTCGGTCCTCCGATCGTTGTCAGAAGTAAGTTGGCCGCAGTGTTATCACT
CATGGTTATGGCAGCACTGCATAATTCTCTTACTGTCATGCCATCCGTAAGATGCTTTTCTGTGACTGGT
GAGTACTCAACCAAGTCATTCTGAGAATAGTGTATGCGGCGACCGAGTTGCTCTTGCCCGGCGTCAATAC
GGGATAATACCGCGCCACATAGCAGAACTTTAAAAGTGCTCATCATTGGAAAACGTTCTTCGGGGCGAAA
ACTCTCAAGGATCTTACCGCTGTTGAGATCCAGTTCGATGTAACCCACTCGTGCACCCAACTGATCTTCA
GCATCTTTTACTTTCACCAGCGTTTCTGGGTGAGCAAAAACAGGAAGGCAAAATGCCGCAAAAAAGGGAA
TAAGGGCGACACGGAAATGTTGAATACTCATACTCTTCCTTTTTCAATATTATTGAAGCATTTATCAGGG
TTATTGTCTCATGAGCGGATACATATTTGAATGTATTTAGAAAAATAAACAAATAGGGGTTCCGCGCACA
TTTCCCCGAAAAGTGCCACCTGAC
